Addgene plasmid #114377: pAAV-EF1α-FRT-FLEX-GtACR2-EYFP-Kv2.1C-linker-TlcnC
Purpose: expresses Flpo recombinase-dependent GtACR2-Kv2.1C-linker-TlcnC, which targets GtACR2 to the somatodendritic compartment. Messier et al found this hybrid construct was the most effective at targeting
Depositing lab: Mingshan Xue. Depositing organization: Baylor College of Medicine. Publication: Targeting light-gated chloride channels to neuronal somatodendritic domain reduces their excitatory effect in the axon. Messier JE, Chen H, Cai ZL, Xue M. Elife. 2018 Aug 9;7. pii: 38506. doi: 10.7554/eLife.38506. PubMed 30091701.
Backbone
  Vector backbone: pAAV
  Backbone size w/o insert (bp): 5625
  Total vector size (bp): 7497
  Vector type: Mammalian Expression, AAV
Growth in bacteria
  Bacterial resistance: Ampicillin, 100 μg/mL
  Growth temperature: 37°C
  Growth strain: NEB Stable
  Copy number: Unknown
Gene/Insert
  Gene/Insert name: GtACR2-EYFP-Kv2.1C-linker-TlcnC (alt name: anion channelrhodopsin 2)
  Insert size (bp): 1872
  Entrez Gene: NEWENTRY
  Promoter: Ef1a
  Tag / fusion protein: EYFP (C terminal on insert); Kv2.1C-linker-TlcnC (C terminal on insert)
  Cloning method: Restriction Enzyme; 5′ cloning site AscI (not destroyed); 3′ cloning site BamHI, NheI (not destroyed)
  Sequencing primers: 5′ TCAAGCCTCAGACAGTGGTTC (Ef1a-F); 3′ CATAGCGTAAAAGGAGCAACA (WPRE-R)
Resource information
  A portion of this plasmid was derived from a plasmid made by: Backbone vector from pAAV-EF1α-FRT-FLEX-GtACR2-EYFP (Addgene #114369)
Terms and licenses: Academic/Nonprofit Terms; Industry Terms: Not Available to Industry
Depositor comments: Please visit https://www.biorxiv.org/content/early/2018/05/25/331165.1 for bioRxiv preprint.
How to cite: pAAV-EF1α-FRT-FLEX-GtACR2-EYFP-Kv2.1C-linker-TlcnC was a gift from Mingshan Xue (Addgene plasmid # 114377 ; http://n2t.net/addgene:114377 ; RRID:Addgene_114377)
