[The description below was written by a language model from this plasmid's Addgene catalogue record and pLannotate feature annotations shown in this document.]
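Description:
pAAV-EF1α-FRT-FLEX-GtACR2-EYFP-Kv2.1C-linker-TlcnC is an AAV transfer plasmid of about 7.5 kb for Flp recombinase-dependent expression of a soma- and dendrite-targeted light-gated chloride channel in mammalian neurons. It is propagated in E. coli through a high-copy ColE1/pUC-type origin with ampicillin selection (AmpR under its own bla promoter), and it also carries an f1/M13 phage origin. AAV2 inverted terminal repeats flank the expression cassette so that it can be packaged into recombinant AAV. In the repository's sequencing result the left ITR is detected only as short fragments, whereas the depositor sequence shows it intact. This may simply reflect the difficulty of sequencing these repeats.

Between the ITRs, the human EF-1α promoter with its intron drives a cassette that ends in a WPRE, which enhances transcript stability and expression, followed by the human growth hormone polyadenylation signal. The coding sequence lies on the reverse strand relative to the promoter, so it is initially silent. It is bracketed by oppositely oriented FRT sites. Only one minimal FRT is annotated on each side, so any additional variant sites of the FLEX design are not captured in the feature tables. Flp/Flpo inverts the cassette into the sense orientation and switches on expression only in recombinase-expressing cells. The encoded fusion is the anion channelrhodopsin GtACR2 followed by EYFP, a C-terminal fragment of the rat Kv2.1 (Kcnb1) potassium channel, a linker and a TlcnC motif. The GtACR2 and TlcnC portions are not annotated in the feature tables but are stated in the catalogue. The hybrid targeting tail restricts the channel to the somatodendritic compartment, and the depositors reported it as their most effective targeting variant. This supports optogenetic silencing with reduced excitatory effects in axons.
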