Features (pLannotate 1.2.2; 22 found; start..end, strand, type, name):
      1..141     -  repeat_region  AAV2 ITR: inverted terminal repeat of adeno-associated virus serotype 2 inverted
    169..235     +  CDS            small t antigen (fragment): SV40 (simian virus 40) small t antigen
    261..472     +  promoter       EF-1α core promoter: core promoter for human elongation factor EF-1α
    473..581     +  intron         EF-1α intron A (fragment): intron upstream of the start codon of human EF-1α
   1207..1410    +  intron         EF-1α intron A: truncated intron upstream of the start codon of human EF-1α
   1460..1509    -  intron         β-globin intron (fragment): internally truncated intron from human β-globin
   1510..1543    +  protein_bind   FRT (minimal): supports FLP-mediated excision but not integration (Turan and Bode, 2011) FLP recombinase from the Saccharomyces cerevisiae 2μ plasmid
   1653..1847    -  CDS            Kcnb1 (fragment): KCNB1_RAT - Experimental evidence at protein level: Swiss-Prot protein existence level 1. Voltage-gated potassium channel that mediates transmembrane potassium transport in excitable membranes, primarily in the brain, but also in the pancreas and cardiovascular system. Contributes to the regulation of the action potential (AP) repolarization, duration and frequency of repetitive AP firing in neurons, muscle cells and endocrine cells and plays a role in homeostatic attenuation of electrical excitability throughout the brain (PubMed:10024359, PubMed:10618149, PubMed:12451110, PubMed:17379638, Pu
   1848..2561    -  CDS            EYFP: EYFP is a basic (constitutively fluorescent) green/yellow fluorescent protein published in 1996, derived from Aequorea victoria. It is reported to be a very rapidly-maturing weak dimer with high acid sensitivity.
   3514..3564    -  intron         β-globin intron (fragment): internally truncated intron from human β-globin
   3564..3597    -  protein_bind   FRT (minimal): supports FLP-mediated excision but not integration (Turan and Bode, 2011) FLP recombinase from the Saccharomyces cerevisiae 2μ plasmid
   3600..3624    +  misc_feature   MCS (fragment): pBluescript multiple cloning site
   3624..4212    +  misc_feature   WPRE: woodchuck hepatitis virus posttranscriptional regulatory element
   4244..4720    +  polyA_signal   hGH poly(A) signal: human growth hormone polyadenylation signal
   4760..4900    +  repeat_region  AAV2 ITR: inverted terminal repeat of adeno-associated virus serotype 2 inverted
   4905..4956    -  misc_feature   bom (fragment): basis of mobility region from pBR322
   4975..5355    +  rep_origin     M13 ori (sequence partly withheld): M13 bacteriophage origin of replication; arrow indicates direction of (+) strand synthesis
   5431..5480    -  misc_feature   bom (fragment): basis of mobility region from pBR322
   5582..5617    -  CDS            rop (fragment): Rop protein, which maintains plasmids at low copy number; rop
   5712..5816    +  promoter       AmpR promoter: bla
   5817..6677    +  CDS            AmpR: β-lactamase; bla; confers resistance to ampicillin, carbenicillin, and related antibiotics
   6848..7436    +  rep_origin     ori: high-copy-number ColE1/pMB1/pBR322/pUC origin of replication
>Addgene plasmid #114377 | pAAV-EF1α-FRT-FLEX-GtACR2-EYFP-Kv2.1C-linker-TlcnC | depositor full sequence | sequence record 215866 | pAAV-EF1α-FRT-FLEX-GtACR2-EYFP-Kv2.1C-linker-TlcnC sequence 7497 bps
CCTGCAGGCAGCTGCGCGCTCGCTCGCTCACTGAGGCCGCCCGGGCAAAGCCCGGGCGTCGGGCGACCTT
TGGTCGCCCGGCCTCAGTGAGCGAGCGAGCGCGCAGAGAGGGAGTGGCCAACTCCATCACTAGGGGTTCC
TGCGGCCGCACGCGTAAGCTTTGCAAAGATGGATAAAGTTTTAAACAGAGAGGAATCTTTGCAGCTAATG
GACCTTCTAGGTCTTGAAAGGAGTGGGAATTGGCTCCGGTGCCCGTCAGTGGGCAGAGCGCACATCGCCC
ACAGTCCCCGAGAAGTTGGGGGGAGGGGTCGGCAATTGAACCGGTGCCTAGAGAAGGTGGCGCGGGGTAA
ACTGGGAAAGTGATGTCGTGTACTGGCTCCGCCTTTTTCCCGAGGGTGGGGGAGAACCGTATATAAGTGC
AGTAGTCGCCGTGAACGTTCTTTTTCGCAACGGGTTTGCCGCCAGAACACAGGTAAGTGCCGTGTGTGGT
TCCCGCGGGCCTGGCCTCTTTACGGGTTATGGCCCTTGCGTGCCTTGAATTACTTCCACTGGCTGCAGTA
CGTGATTCTTGATCCCGAGCTTCGGGTTGGAAGTGGGTGGGAGAGTTCGAGGCCTTGCGCTTAAGGAGCC
CCTTCGCCTCGTGCTTGAGTTGAGGCCTGGCCTGGGCGCTGGGGCCGCCGCGTGCGAATCTGGTGGCACC
TTCGCGCCTGTCTCGCTGCTTTCGATAAGTCTCTAGCCATTTAAAATTTTTGATGACCTGCTGCGACGCT
TTTTTTCTGGCAAGATAGTCTTGTAAATGCGGGCCAAGATCTGCACACTGGTATTTCGGTTTTTGGGGCC
GCGGGCGGCGACGGGGCCCGTGCGTCCCAGCGCACATGTTCGGCGAGGCGGGGCCTGCGAGCGCGGCCAC
CGAGAATCGGACGGGGGTAGTCTCAAGCTGGCCGGCCTGCTCTGGTGCCTGGCCTCGCGCCGCCGTGTAT
CGCCCCGCCCTGGGCGGCAAGGCTGGCCCGGTCGGCACCAGTTGCGTGAGCGGAAAGATGGCCGCTTCCC
GGCCCTGCTGCAGGGAGCTCAAAATGGAGGACGCGGCGCTCGGGAGAGCGGGCGGGTGAGTCACCCACAC
AAAGGAAAAGGGCCTTTCCGTCCTCAGCCGTCGCTTCATGTGACTCCACGGAGTACCGGGCGCCGTCCAG
GCACCTCGATTAGTTCTCGAGCTTTTGGAGTACGTCGTCTTTAGGTTGGGGGGAGGGGTTTTATGCGATG
GAGTTTCCCCACACTGAGTGGGTGGAGACTGAAGTTAGGCCAGCTTGGCACTTGATGTAATTCTCCTTGG
AATTTGCCCTTTTTGAGTTTGGATCTTGGTTCATTCTCAAGCCTCAGACAGTGGTTCAAAGTTTTTTTCT
TCCATTTCAGGTGTCGTGAGGTACCGAAGTTCCTATTCTATCAGAAGTATAGGAACTTCGCAGAATGGTA
GCTGGATTGTAGCTGCTATTAGCAATATGAAACCTCTTAGAAGTTCCTATTCTCTAGAAAGTATAGGAAC
TTCGAATTCTTACTTGTACAGGCGCGCCTCAGGAAGATGTCAGCTGGATAGCGAAAACCTCGCCATCTGC
AGGTGACTCTGCAGAGCCTGATCCTGAACCGCTACCGCTTCCAAACCTTGTAGCTTCGGGGAAGTCGGTG
GCGCAGGAAATGAAGCTATCGATACTAGACATGCTTCTCATGTCAATCACGCCCTCGGTCCTAGCTGGCA
GAGGAGCCACTGGAGATGGCATGGAGCTCATTTCCAGTTCCTCAGGGGGTTTACTCTGAGGGGCCATCTC
CTTAGTGTTCAGGATGGGCTGAGACTGCTTGTACAGCTCGTCCATGCCGAGAGTGATCCCGGCGGCGGTC
ACGAACTCCAGCAGGACCATGTGATCGCGCTTCTCGTTGGGGTCTTTGCTCAGGGCGGACTGGTAGCTCA
GGTAGTGGTTGTCGGGCAGCAGCACGGGGCCGTCGCCGATGGGGGTGTTCTGCTGGTAGTGGTCGGCGAG
CTGCACGCTGCCGTCCTCGATGTTGTGGCGGATCTTGAAGTTCACCTTGATGCCGTTCTTCTGCTTGTCG
GCCATGATATAGACGTTGTGGCTGTTGTAGTTGTACTCCAGCTTGTGCCCCAGGATGTTGCCGTCCTCCT
TGAAGTCGATGCCCTTCAGCTCGATGCGGTTCACCAGGGTGTCGCCCTCGAACTTCACCTCGGCGCGGGT
CTTGTAGTTGCCGTCGTCCTTGAAGAAGATGGTGCGCTCCTGGACGTAGCCTTCGGGCATGGCGGACTTG
AAGAAGTCGTGCTGCTTCATGTGGTCGGGGTAGCGGGCGAAGCACTGCAGGCCGTAGCCGAAGGTGGTCA
CGAGGGTGGGCCAGGGCACGGGCAGCTTGCCGGTGGTGCAGATGAACTTCAGGGTCAGCTTGCCGTAGGT
GGCATCGCCCTCGCCCTCGCCGGACACGCTGAACTTGTGGCCGTTTACGTCGCCGTCCAGCTCGACCAGG
ATGGGCACCACCCCGGTGAACAGCTCCTCGCCCTTGCTCACGGCGGCCGCCCTGCCGAACATTCTGATGT
TGACCTCGTCGTTGGGGGGGGCATTCTTCTCGTGGTTCAGTCCGAAGGGGTCGTCGGCCTCAGGCTTCTC
CTGGCCAGGGAGGCAAGCCGGGTCCCACTTTCCCTCGAGCACTCCCCAGGCGGTGGACCACAGGATCACG
CCGTAGGTGTTCTTGCACAGGCCGTCGGCGAGCAGATACAGGATGGCGCTCACGTTCTCGTGGATCACGC
ACACGCCGGTGGGGGAAATCAGCCACACGATGGGGAACATGGTCCAGGCGATGAAGAAGATCAGCCTCAG
CATCTTGATCCTCACCACCACCTTCTGGGCCAGAGGGGTGCCCACGGACTCGAAGCCGTACAGTCCCACC
TGGAAGATGGTGAACACCACGCTGTATTCGAAGACCAGGCAGGTAGCGCCGAAGAAGAAGAACAGCCACT
TCATGTACTCGGCGGGGGAGATGGTAGCGGTAATGCCCATCACCACCCTGATAATGCTGGCGGCCTGGGC
GATGGGGTTCAGAGGGATGCTCTTGTACTTCACCAGAGCCATGTTGGAGATCTGGCCCAGCATAATGGGG
CATGTGCACAGCCAGCTGGCCATCCTGGACCAGGGAAAGAACCTGCCGTCCCTCATCTGCAGTGTGCCAT
TGCCGGTGCTGGCCAGGGCGTATGTGATGGACTCCACGAAGGGCAGGTACACGCTCTCCCAGGGCACCTT
GGGGGCCCTGCTGATCATGAAGATGGTCTGGCATCCGCTCACCACGGCCCACACCAGCTGCAGCAGGCTC
ACGAAGGTGCTGTCGATCCTGCTCATGTTGTAGCACTCTGTGTGGGTGCTGGCCCACTCGCCGTACACGA
CCTGGGAGGCCATGGATCCCGGCTAGCTACGTAGGCGCGCCTTAATTAAGAAGTTCCTATACTTCTGATA
GAATAGGAACTTCTTGCCTTAACCCAGAAATTATCACTGTTATTCTTTAGAATGGTGCAAAGAGAAGTTC
CTATACTTTCTAGAGAATAGGAACTTCCAGAATTCGATATCAAGCTTATCGATAATCAACCTCTGGATTA
CAAAATTTGTGAAAGATTGACTGGTATTCTTAACTATGTTGCTCCTTTTACGCTATGTGGATACGCTGCT
TTAATGCCTTTGTATCATGCTATTGCTTCCCGTATGGCTTTCATTTTCTCCTCCTTGTATAAATCCTGGT
TGCTGTCTCTTTATGAGGAGTTGTGGCCCGTTGTCAGGCAACGTGGCGTGGTGTGCACTGTGTTTGCTGA
CGCAACCCCCACTGGTTGGGGCATTGCCACCACCTGTCAGCTCCTTTCCGGGACTTTCGCTTTCCCCCTC
CCTATTGCCACGGCGGAACTCATCGCCGCCTGCCTTGCCCGCTGCTGGACAGGGGCTCGGCTGTTGGGCA
CTGACAATTCCGTGGTGTTGTCGGGGAAATCATCGTCCTTTCCTTGGCTGCTCGCCTATGTTGCCACCTG
GATTCTGCGCGGGACGTCCTTCTGCTACGTCCCTTCGGCCCTCAATCCAGCGGACCTTCCTTCCCGCGGC
CTGCTGCCGGCTCTGCGGCCTCTTCCGCGTCTTCGCCTTCGCCCTCAGACGAGTCGGATCTCCCTTTGGG
CCGCCTCCCCGCATCGATACCGAGCGCTGCTCGAGAGATCTACGGGTGGCATCCCTGTGACCCCTCCCCA
GTGCCTCTCCTGGCCCTGGAAGTTGCCACTCCAGTGCCCACCAGCCTTGTCCTAATAAAATTAAGTTGCA
TCATTTTGTCTGACTAGGTGTCCTTCTATAATATTATGGGGTGGAGGGGGGTGGTATGGAGCAAGGGGCA
AGTTGGGAAGACAACCTGTAGGGCCTGCGGGGTCTATTGGGAACCAAGCTGGAGTGCAGTGGCACAATCT
TGGCTCACTGCAATCTCCGCCTCCTGGGTTCAAGCGATTCTCCTGCCTCAGCCTCCCGAGTTGTTGGGAT
TCCAGGCATGCATGACCAGGCTCAGCTAATTTTTGTTTTTTTGGTAGAGACGGGGTTTCACCATATTGGC
CAGGCTGGTCTCCAACTCCTAATCTCAGGTGATCTACCCACCTTGGCCTCCCAAATTGCTGGGATTACAG
GCGTGAACCACTGCTCCCTTCCCTGTCCTTCTGATTTTGTAGGTAACCACGTGCGGACCGAGCGGCCGCA
GGAACCCCTAGTGATGGAGTTGGCCACTCCCTCTCTGCGCGCTCGCTCGCTCACTGAGGCCGGGCGACCA
AAGGTCGCCCGACGCCCGGGCTTTGCCCGGGCGGCCTCAGTGAGCGAGCGAGCGCGCAGCTGCCTGCAGG
GGCGCCTGATGCGGTATTTTCTCCTTACGCATCTGTGCGGTATTTCACACCGCATA
[142 nt withheld, positions 4957-5098]
C
[141 nt withheld, positions 5100-5240]
CCTTTGACGTTGGAGTCCACGTTCTTT
[37 nt withheld, positions 5268-5304]
ACCCTATCTCGGGCTATTCTTTTGATTTATAAGGGATTTTGCCGATTTCGGCCTATTGGTTAAAAAATGA
GCTGATTTAACAAAAATTTAACGCGAATTTTAACAAAATATTAACGTTTACAATTTTATGGTGCACTCTC
AGTACAATCTGCTCTGATGCCGCATAGTTAAGCCAGCCCCGACACCCGCCAACACCCGCTGACGCGCCCT
GACGGGCTTGTCTGCTCCCGGCATCCGCTTACAGACAAGCTGTGACCGTCTCCGGGAGCTGCATGTGTCA
GAGGTTTTCACCGTCATCACCGAAACGCGCGAGACGAAAGGGCCTCGTGATACGCCTATTTTTATAGGTT
AATGTCATGATAATAATGGTTTCTTAGACGTCAGGTGGCACTTTTCGGGGAAATGTGCGCGGAACCCCTA
TTTGTTTATTTTTCTAAATACATTCAAATATGTATCCGCTCATGAGACAATAACCCTGATAAATGCTTCA
ATAATATTGAAAAAGGAAGAGTATGAGTATTCAACATTTCCGTGTCGCCCTTATTCCCTTTTTTGCGGCA
TTTTGCCTTCCTGTTTTTGCTCACCCAGAAACGCTGGTGAAAGTAAAAGATGCTGAAGATCAGTTGGGTG
CACGAGTGGGTTACATCGAACTGGATCTCAACAGCGGTAAGATCCTTGAGAGTTTTCGCCCCGAAGAACG
TTTTCCAATGATGAGCACTTTTAAAGTTCTGCTATGTGGCGCGGTATTATCCCGTATTGACGCCGGGCAA
GAGCAACTCGGTCGCCGCATACACTATTCTCAGAATGACTTGGTTGAGTACTCACCAGTCACAGAAAAGC
ATCTTACGGATGGCATGACAGTAAGAGAATTATGCAGTGCTGCCATAACCATGAGTGATAACACTGCGGC
CAACTTACTTCTGACAACGATCGGAGGACCGAAGGAGCTAACCGCTTTTTTGCACAACATGGGGGATCAT
GTAACTCGCCTTGATCGTTGGGAACCGGAGCTGAATGAAGCCATACCAAACGACGAGCGTGACACCACGA
TGCCTGTAGCAATGGCAACAACGTTGCGCAAACTATTAACTGGCGAACTACTTACTCTAGCTTCCCGGCA
ACAATTAATAGACTGGATGGAGGCGGATAAAGTTGCAGGACCACTTCTGCGCTCGGCCCTTCCGGCTGGC
TGGTTTATTGCTGATAAATCTGGAGCCGGTGAGCGTGGGTCTCGCGGTATCATTGCAGCACTGGGGCCAG
ATGGTAAGCCCTCCCGTATCGTAGTTATCTACACGACGGGGAGTCAGGCAACTATGGATGAACGAAATAG
ACAGATCGCTGAGATAGGTGCCTCACTGATTAAGCATTGGTAACTGTCAGACCAAGTTTACTCATATATA
CTTTAGATTGATTTAAAACTTCATTTTTAATTTAAAAGGATCTAGGTGAAGATCCTTTTTGATAATCTCA
TGACCAAAATCCCTTAACGTGAGTTTTCGTTCCACTGAGCGTCAGACCCCGTAGAAAAGATCAAAGGATC
TTCTTGAGATCCTTTTTTTCTGCGCGTAATCTGCTGCTTGCAAACAAAAAAACCACCGCTACCAGCGGTG
GTTTGTTTGCCGGATCAAGAGCTACCAACTCTTTTTCCGAAGGTAACTGGCTTCAGCAGAGCGCAGATAC
CAAATACTGTCCTTCTAGTGTAGCCGTAGTTAGGCCACCACTTCAAGAACTCTGTAGCACCGCCTACATA
CCTCGCTCTGCTAATCCTGTTACCAGTGGCTGCTGCCAGTGGCGATAAGTCGTGTCTTACCGGGTTGGAC
TCAAGACGATAGTTACCGGATAAGGCGCAGCGGTCGGGCTGAACGGGGGGTTCGTGCACACAGCCCAGCT
TGGAGCGAACGACCTACACCGAACTGAGATACCTACAGCGTGAGCTATGAGAAAGCGCCACGCTTCCCGA
AGGGAGAAAGGCGGACAGGTATCCGGTAAGCGGCAGGGTCGGAACAGGAGAGCGCACGAGGGAGCTTCCA
GGGGGAAACGCCTGGTATCTTTATAGTCCTGTCGGGTTTCGCCACCTCTGACTTGAGCGTCGATTTTTGT
GATGCTCGTCAGGGGGGCGGAGCCTATGGAAAAACGCCAGCAACGCGGCCTTTTTACGGTTCCTGGCCTT
TTGCTGGCCTTTTGCTCACATGT
