Features (pLannotate 1.2.2; 21 found; start..end, strand, type, name):
    126..153     +  repeat_region  AAV2 ITR (fragment): inverted terminal repeat of adeno-associated virus serotype 2 inverted
    182..209     +  repeat_region  AAV2 ITR (fragment): inverted terminal repeat of adeno-associated virus serotype 2 inverted
    272..338     +  CDS            small t antigen (fragment): SV40 (simian virus 40) small t antigen
    345..1523    +  promoter       EF-1α promoter: strong constitutive promoter for human elongation factor EF-1α
   1564..1613    -  intron         β-globin intron (fragment): internally truncated intron from human β-globin
   1614..1647    +  protein_bind   FRT (minimal): supports FLP-mediated excision but not integration (Turan and Bode, 2011) FLP recombinase from the Saccharomyces cerevisiae 2μ plasmid
   1757..1951    -  CDS            Kcnb1 (fragment): KCNB1_RAT - Experimental evidence at protein level: Swiss-Prot protein existence level 1. Voltage-gated potassium channel that mediates transmembrane potassium transport in excitable membranes, primarily in the brain, but also in the pancreas and cardiovascular system. Contributes to the regulation of the action potential (AP) repolarization, duration and frequency of repetitive AP firing in neurons, muscle cells and endocrine cells and plays a role in homeostatic attenuation of electrical excitability throughout the brain (PubMed:10024359, PubMed:10618149, PubMed:12451110, PubMed:17379638, Pu
   1952..2665    -  CDS            EYFP: EYFP is a basic (constitutively fluorescent) green/yellow fluorescent protein published in 1996, derived from Aequorea victoria. It is reported to be a very rapidly-maturing weak dimer with high acid sensitivity.
   3618..3668    -  intron         β-globin intron (fragment): internally truncated intron from human β-globin
   3668..3701    -  protein_bind   FRT (minimal): supports FLP-mediated excision but not integration (Turan and Bode, 2011) FLP recombinase from the Saccharomyces cerevisiae 2μ plasmid
   3704..3728    +  misc_feature   MCS (fragment): pBluescript multiple cloning site
   3728..4316    +  misc_feature   WPRE: woodchuck hepatitis virus posttranscriptional regulatory element
   4348..4824    +  polyA_signal   hGH poly(A) signal: human growth hormone polyadenylation signal
   4864..5004    +  repeat_region  AAV2 ITR: inverted terminal repeat of adeno-associated virus serotype 2 inverted
   5009..5060    -  misc_feature   bom (fragment): basis of mobility region from pBR322
   5079..5534    +  rep_origin     f1 ori (sequence partly withheld): f1 bacteriophage origin of replication; arrow indicates direction of (+) strand synthesis
   5535..5584    -  misc_feature   bom (fragment): basis of mobility region from pBR322
   5686..5721    -  CDS            rop (fragment): Rop protein, which maintains plasmids at low copy number; rop
   5816..5920    +  promoter       AmpR promoter: bla
   5921..6781    +  CDS            AmpR: β-lactamase; bla; confers resistance to ampicillin, carbenicillin, and related antibiotics
   6952..53      +  rep_origin     ori (across the origin): high-copy-number ColE1/pMB1/pBR322/pUC origin of replication
>Addgene plasmid #114377 | pAAV-EF1α-FRT-FLEX-GtACR2-EYFP-Kv2.1C-linker-TlcnC | addgene full sequence | sequence record 220125 | Addgene NGS Result
GACTTGAGCGTCGATTTTTGTGATGCTCGTCAGGGGGGCGGAGCCTATGGAAAAACGCCAGCAACGCGGC
CTTTTTACGGTTCCTGGCCTTTTGCTGGCCTTTTGCTCACATGTCCTGCAGGCAGCTGCGCGCTCGCTCG
CTCACTGAGGCCGCCCGGGCGTCGGGCGACCTTTGGTCGCCCGGCCTCAGTGAGCGAGCGAGCGCGCAGA
GAGGGAGTGGCCAACTCCATCACTAGGGGTTCCTGCGGCCGCACGCGTAAGCTTTGCAAAGATGGATAAA
GTTTTAAACAGAGAGGAATCTTTGCAGCTAATGGACCTTCTAGGTCTTGAAAGGAGTGGGAATTGGCTCC
GGTGCCCGTCAGTGGGCAGAGCGCACATCGCCCACAGTCCCCGAGAAGTTGGGGGGAGGGGTCGGCAATT
GAACCGGTGCCTAGAGAAGGTGGCGCGGGGTAAACTGGGAAAGTGATGTCGTGTACTGGCTCCGCCTTTT
TCCCGAGGGTGGGGGAGAACCGTATATAAGTGCAGTAGTCGCCGTGAACGTTCTTTTTCGCAACGGGTTT
GCCGCCAGAACACAGGTAAGTGCCGTGTGTGGTTCCCGCGGGCCTGGCCTCTTTACGGGTTATGGCCCTT
GCGTGCCTTGAATTACTTCCACCTGGCTGCAGTACGTGATTCTTGATCCCGAGCTTCGGGTTGGAAGTGG
GTGGGAGAGTTCGAGGCCTTGCGCTTAAGGAGCCCCTTCGCCTCGTGCTTGAGTTGAGGCCTGGCCTGGG
CGCTGGGGCCGCCGCGTGCGAATCTGGTGGCACCTTCGCGCCTGTCTCGCTGCTTTCGATAAGTCTCTAG
CCATTTAAAATTTTTGATGACCTGCTGCGACGCTTTTTTTCTGGCAAGATAGTCTTGTAAATGCGGGCCA
AGATCTGCACACTGGTATTTCGGTTTTTGGGGCCGCGGGCGGCGACGGGGCCCGTGCGTCCCAGCGCACA
TGTTCGGCGAGGCGGGGCCTGCGAGCGCGGCCACCGAGAATCGGACGGGGGTAGTCTCAAGCTGGCCGGC
CTGCTCTGGTGCCTGGCCTCGCGCCGCCGTGTATCGCCCCGCCCTGGGCGGCAAGGCTGGCCCGGTCGGC
ACCAGTTGCGTGAGCGGAAAGATGGCCGCTTCCCGGCCCTGCTGCAGGGAGCTCAAAATGGAGGACGCGG
CGCTCGGGAGAGCGGGCGGGTGAGTCACCCACACAAAGGAAAAGGGCCTTTCCGTCCTCAGCCGTCGCTT
CATGTGACTCCACGGAGTACCGGGCGCCGTCCAGGCACCTCGATTAGTTCTCGAGCTTTTGGAGTACGTC
GTCTTTAGGTTGGGGGGAGGGGTTTTATGCGATGGAGTTTCCCCACACTGAGTGGGTGGAGACTGAAGTT
AGGCCAGCTTGGCACTTGATGTAATTCTCCTTGGAATTTGCCCTTTTTGAGTTTGGATCTTGGTTCATTC
TCAAGCCTCAGACAGTGGTTCAAAGTTTTTTTCTTCCATTTCAGGTGTCGTGAGGTACCGAAGTTCCTAT
TCTATCAGAAGTATAGGAACTTCGCAGAATGGTAGCTGGATTGTAGCTGCTATTAGCAATATGAAACCTC
TTAGAAGTTCCTATTCTCTAGAAAGTATAGGAACTTCGAATTCTTACTTGTACAGGCGCGCCTCAGGAAG
ATGTCAGCTGGATAGCGAAAACCTCGCCATCTGCAGGTGACTCTGCAGAGCCTGATCCTGAACCGCTACC
GCTTCCAAACCTTGTAGCTTCGGGGAAGTCGGTGGCGCAGGAAATGAAGCTATCGATACTAGACATGCTT
CTCATGTCAATCACGCCCTCGGTCCTAGCTGGCAGAGGAGCCACTGGAGATGGCATGGAGCTCATTTCCA
GTTCCTCAGGGGGTTTACTCTGAGGGGCCATCTCCTTAGTGTTCAGGATGGGCTGAGACTGCTTGTACAG
CTCGTCCATGCCGAGAGTGATCCCGGCGGCGGTCACGAACTCCAGCAGGACCATGTGATCGCGCTTCTCG
TTGGGGTCTTTGCTCAGGGCGGACTGGTAGCTCAGGTAGTGGTTGTCGGGCAGCAGCACGGGGCCGTCGC
CGATGGGGGTGTTCTGCTGGTAGTGGTCGGCGAGCTGCACGCTGCCGTCCTCGATGTTGTGGCGGATCTT
GAAGTTCACCTTGATGCCGTTCTTCTGCTTGTCGGCCATGATATAGACGTTGTGGCTGTTGTAGTTGTAC
TCCAGCTTGTGCCCCAGGATGTTGCCGTCCTCCTTGAAGTCGATGCCCTTCAGCTCGATGCGGTTCACCA
GGGTGTCGCCCTCGAACTTCACCTCGGCGCGGGTCTTGTAGTTGCCGTCGTCCTTGAAGAAGATGGTGCG
CTCCTGGACGTAGCCTTCGGGCATGGCGGACTTGAAGAAGTCGTGCTGCTTCATGTGGTCGGGGTAGCGG
GCGAAGCACTGCAGGCCGTAGCCGAAGGTGGTCACGAGGGTGGGCCAGGGCACGGGCAGCTTGCCGGTGG
TGCAGATGAACTTCAGGGTCAGCTTGCCGTAGGTGGCATCGCCCTCGCCCTCGCCGGACACGCTGAACTT
GTGGCCGTTTACGTCGCCGTCCAGCTCGACCAGGATGGGCACCACCCCGGTGAACAGCTCCTCGCCCTTG
CTCACGGCGGCCGCCCTGCCGAACATTCTGATGTTGACCTCGTCGTTGGGGGGGGCATTCTTCTCGTGGT
TCAGTCCGAAGGGGTCGTCGGCCTCAGGCTTCTCCTGGCCAGGGAGGCAAGCCGGGTCCCACTTTCCCTC
GAGCACTCCCCAGGCGGTGGACCACAGGATCACGCCGTAGGTGTTCTTGCACAGGCCGTCGGCGAGCAGA
TACAGGATGGCGCTCACGTTCTCGTGGATCACGCACACGCCGGTGGGGGAAATCAGCCACACGATGGGGA
ACATGGTCCAGGCGATGAAGAAGATCAGCCTCAGCATCTTGATCCTCACCACCACCTTCTGGGCCAGAGG
GGTGCCCACGGACTCGAAGCCGTACAGTCCCACCTGGAAGATGGTGAACACCACGCTGTATTCGAAGACC
AGGCAGGTAGCGCCGAAGAAGAAGAACAGCCACTTCATGTACTCGGCGGGGGAGATGGTAGCGGTAATGC
CCATCACCACCCTGATAATGCTGGCGGCCTGGGCGATGGGGTTCAGAGGGATGCTCTTGTACTTCACCAG
AGCCATGTTGGAGATCTGGCCCAGCATAATGGGGCATGTGCACAGCCAGCTGGCCATCCTGGACCAGGGA
AAGAACCTGCCGTCCCTCATCTGCAGTGTGCCATTGCCGGTGCTGGCCAGGGCGTATGTGATGGACTCCA
CGAAGGGCAGGTACACGCTCTCCCAGGGCACCTTGGGGGCCCTGCTGATCATGAAGATGGTCTGGCATCC
GCTCACCACGGCCCACACCAGCTGCAGCAGGCTCACGAAGGTGCTGTCGATCCTGCTCATGTTGTAGCAC
TCTGTGTGGGTGCTGGCCCACTCGCCGTACACGACCTGGGAGGCCATGGATCCCGGCTAGCTACGTAGGC
GCGCCTTAATTAAGAAGTTCCTATACTTCTGATAGAATAGGAACTTCTTGCCTTAACCCAGAAATTATCA
CTGTTATTCTTTAGAATGGTGCAAAGAGAAGTTCCTATACTTTCTAGAGAATAGGAACTTCCAGAATTCG
ATATCAAGCTTATCGATAATCAACCTCTGGATTACAAAATTTGTGAAAGATTGACTGGTATTCTTAACTA
TGTTGCTCCTTTTACGCTATGTGGATACGCTGCTTTAATGCCTTTGTATCATGCTATTGCTTCCCGTATG
GCTTTCATTTTCTCCTCCTTGTATAAATCCTGGTTGCTGTCTCTTTATGAGGAGTTGTGGCCCGTTGTCA
GGCAACGTGGCGTGGTGTGCACTGTGTTTGCTGACGCAACCCCCACTGGTTGGGGCATTGCCACCACCTG
TCAGCTCCTTTCCGGGACTTTCGCTTTCCCCCTCCCTATTGCCACGGCGGAACTCATCGCCGCCTGCCTT
GCCCGCTGCTGGACAGGGGCTCGGCTGTTGGGCACTGACAATTCCGTGGTGTTGTCGGGGAAATCATCGT
CCTTTCCTTGGCTGCTCGCCTATGTTGCCACCTGGATTCTGCGCGGGACGTCCTTCTGCTACGTCCCTTC
GGCCCTCAATCCAGCGGACCTTCCTTCCCGCGGCCTGCTGCCGGCTCTGCGGCCTCTTCCGCGTCTTCGC
CTTCGCCCTCAGACGAGTCGGATCTCCCTTTGGGCCGCCTCCCCGCATCGATACCGAGCGCTGCTCGAGA
GATCTACGGGTGGCATCCCTGTGACCCCTCCCCAGTGCCTCTCCTGGCCCTGGAAGTTGCCACTCCAGTG
CCCACCAGCCTTGTCCTAATAAAATTAAGTTGCATCATTTTGTCTGACTAGGTGTCCTTCTATAATATTA
TGGGGTGGAGGGGGGTGGTATGGAGCAAGGGGCAAGTTGGGAAGACAACCTGTAGGGCCTGCGGGGTCTA
TTGGGAACCAAGCTGGAGTGCAGTGGCACAATCTTGGCTCACTGCAATCTCCGCCTCCTGGGTTCAAGCG
ATTCTCCTGCCTCAGCCTCCCGAGTTGTTGGGATTCCAGGCATGCATGACCAGGCTCAGCTAATTTTTGT
TTTTTTGGTAGAGACGGGGTTTCACCATATTGGCCAGGCTGGTCTCCAACTCCTAATCTCAGGTGATCTA
CCCACCTTGGCCTCCCAAATTGCTGGGATTACAGGCGTGAACCACTGCTCCCTTCCCTGTCCTTCTGATT
TTGTAGGTAACCACGTGCGGACCGAGCGGCCGCAGGAACCCCTAGTGATGGAGTTGGCCACTCCCTCTCT
GCGCGCTCGCTCGCTCACTGAGGCCGGGCGACCAAAGGTCGCCCGACGCCCGGGCTTTGCCCGGGCGGCC
TCAGTGAGCGAGCGAGCGCGCAGCTGCCTGCAGGGGCGCCTGATGCGGTATTTTCTCCTTACGCATCTGT
GCGGTATTTCACACCGCATA
[95 nt withheld, positions 5061-5155]
T
[46 nt withheld, positions 5157-5202]
C
[141 nt withheld, positions 5204-5344]
CCTTTGACGTTGGAGTCCACGTTCTTT
[37 nt withheld, positions 5372-5408]
ACTCTATCTCGGGCTATTCTTTTGATTTATAAGGGATTTTGCCGATTTCGGTCTATTGGTTAAAAAATGA
GCTGATTTAACAAAAATTTAACGCGAATTTTAACAAAATATTAACGTTTACAATTTTATGGTGCACTCTC
AGTACAATCTGCTCTGATGCCGCATAGTTAAGCCAGCCCCGACACCCGCCAACACCCGCTGACGCGCCCT
GACGGGCTTGTCTGCTCCCGGCATCCGCTTACAGACAAGCTGTGACCGTCTCCGGGAGCTGCATGTGTCA
GAGGTTTTCACCGTCATCACCGAAACGCGCGAGACGAAAGGGCCTCGTGATACGCCTATTTTTATAGGTT
AATGTCATGATAATAATGGTTTCTTAGACGTCAGGTGGCACTTTTCGGGGAAATGTGCGCGGAACCCCTA
TTTGTTTATTTTTCTAAATACATTCAAATATGTATCCGCTCATGAGACAATAACCCTGATAAATGCTTCA
ATAATATTGAAAAAGGAAGAGTATGAGTATTCAACATTTCCGTGTCGCCCTTATTCCCTTTTTTGCGGCA
TTTTGCCTTCCTGTTTTTGCTCACCCAGAAACGCTGGTGAAAGTAAAAGATGCTGAAGATCAGTTGGGTG
CACGAGTGGGTTACATCGAACTGGATCTCAACAGCGGTAAGATCCTTGAGAGTTTTCGCCCCGAAGAACG
TTTTCCAATGATGAGCACTTTTAAAGTTCTGCTATGTGGCGCGGTATTATCCCGTATTGACGCCGGGCAA
GAGCAACTCGGTCGCCGCATACACTATTCTCAGAATGACTTGGTTGAGTACTCACCAGTCACAGAAAAGC
ATCTTACGGATGGCATGACAGTAAGAGAATTATGCAGTGCTGCCATAACCATGAGTGATAACACTGCGGC
CAACTTACTTCTGACAACGATCGGAGGACCGAAGGAGCTAACCGCTTTTTTGCACAACATGGGGGATCAT
GTAACTCGCCTTGATCGTTGGGAACCGGAGCTGAATGAAGCCATACCAAACGACGAGCGTGACACCACGA
TGCCTGTAGCAATGGCAACAACGTTGCGCAAACTATTAACTGGCGAACTACTTACTCTAGCTTCCCGGCA
ACAATTAATAGACTGGATGGAGGCGGATAAAGTTGCAGGACCACTTCTGCGCTCGGCCCTTCCGGCTGGC
TGGTTTATTGCTGATAAATCTGGAGCCGGTGAGCGTGGGTCTCGCGGTATCATTGCAGCACTGGGGCCAG
ATGGTAAGCCCTCCCGTATCGTAGTTATCTACACGACGGGGAGTCAGGCAACTATGGATGAACGAAATAG
ACAGATCGCTGAGATAGGTGCCTCACTGATTAAGCATTGGTAACTGTCAGACCAAGTTTACTCATATATA
CTTTAGATTGATTTAAAACTTCATTTTTAATTTAAAAGGATCTAGGTGAAGATCCTTTTTGATAATCTCA
TGACCAAAATCCCTTAACGTGAGTTTTCGTTCCACTGAGCGTCAGACCCCGTAGAAAAGATCAAAGGATC
TTCTTGAGATCCTTTTTTTCTGCGCGTAATCTGCTGCTTGCAAACAAAAAAACCACCGCTACCAGCGGTG
GTTTGTTTGCCGGATCAAGAGCTACCAACTCTTTTTCCGAAGGTAACTGGCTTCAGCAGAGCGCAGATAC
CAAATACTGTTCTTCTAGTGTAGCCGTAGTTAGGCCACCACTTCAAGAACTCTGTAGCACCGCCTACATA
CCTCGCTCTGCTAATCCTGTTACCAGTGGCTGCTGCCAGTGGCGATAAGTCGTGTCTTACCGGGTTGGAC
TCAAGACGATAGTTACCGGATAAGGCGCAGCGGTCGGGCTGAACGGGGGGTTCGTGCACACAGCCCAGCT
TGGAGCGAACGACCTACACCGAACTGAGATACCTACAGCGTGAGCTATGAGAAAGCGCCACGCTTCCCGA
AGGGAGAAAGGCGGACAGGTATCCGGTAAGCGGCAGGGTCGGAACAGGAGAGCGCACGAGGGAGCTTCCA
GGGGGAAACGCCTGGTATCTTTATAGTCCTGTCGGGTTTCGCCACCTCT
